Addgene plasmid #116082: CMV-TO-nTVMVPteZtecTVMVP
Purpose: Expresses an engineered TVMV protease
Depositing lab: Michael Elowitz. Depositing organization: California Institute of Technology. Publication: Programmable protein circuits in living cells. Gao XJ, Chong LS, Kim MS, Elowitz MB. Science. 2018 Sep 21;361(6408):1252-1258. doi: 10.1126/science.aat5062. PubMed 30237357.
Backbone
  Vector backbone: CMV-TO-FlpIn
  Vector type: Mammalian Expression
Growth in bacteria
  Bacterial resistance: Ampicillin, 100 μg/mL
  Growth temperature: 37°C
  Growth strain: DH5alpha
  Copy number: High Copy
Gene/Insert
  Gene/Insert name: nTVMVPteZtecTVMVP
  Species: Synthetic
  Cloning method: Gibson Cloning
Terms and licenses: Academic/Nonprofit Terms; Industry Terms: Not Available to Industry
How to cite: CMV-TO-nTVMVPteZtecTVMVP was a gift from Michael Elowitz (Addgene plasmid # 116082 ; http://n2t.net/addgene:116082 ; RRID:Addgene_116082)
