[The description below was written by a language model from this plasmid's Addgene catalogue record and pLannotate feature annotations shown in this document.]
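Description:
CMV-TO-nTVMVPteZtecTVMVP is a 6,087 nt mammalian expression plasmid built on the CMV-TO-FlpIn backbone. It expresses a synthetic, engineered version of the tobacco vein mottling virus (TVMV) protease. It is maintained in E. coli at high copy through a ColE1/pUC-type origin and selected with ampicillin via the β-lactamase gene. Fragments of an f1 origin, lac promoter/operator region and pBR322 bom site are backbone remnants with no evident role in the payload.

The expression cassette consists of the human CMV immediate-early enhancer and promoter followed directly by two short tet operator matches. This is consistent with a "CMV-TO" design, in which transcription is constitutive in ordinary cells but can be repressed by Tet repressor and relieved by tetracycline or doxycycline in TetR-expressing lines. Downstream lies a roughly 900 bp open reading frame matching the NIa protease region of the TVMV polyprotein, terminated by the bovine growth hormone polyadenylation signal. The insert name hints at N- and C-terminal protease portions joined through intervening engineered elements, but neither the record nor the annotation describes the modifications, so the exact architecture is not stated.

The backbone also carries an FRT site placed immediately upstream of a hygromycin resistance coding sequence, with an SV40 poly(A) signal downstream. No intact promoter is annotated directly upstream of the gene. This is the typical Flp-In arrangement: FLP-mediated recombination into a genomic FRT landing site supplies the promoter and start codon needed for hygromycin selection of single-copy stable integrants. The plasmid can therefore serve for transient transfection or site-specific stable integration. It was deposited as a component of synthetic protease-based protein circuits in living mammalian cells.
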