Features (pLannotate 1.2.2; 22 found; start..end, strand, type, name):
     33..56      +  polyA_signal   bGH poly(A) signal (fragment): bovine growth hormone polyadenylation signal
     60..81      +  promoter       SV40 promoter (fragment): SV40 enhancer and early promoter
    102..335     +  rep_origin     f1 ori (fragment) (sequence partly withheld): f1 bacteriophage origin of replication; arrow indicates direction of (+) strand synthesis
    340..387     +  protein_bind   FRT: FLP-mediated recombination occurs in the 8-bp core sequence TCTAGAAA (Turan and Bode, 2011). FLP recombinase from the Saccharomyces cerevisiae 2μ plasmid
    395..1417    +  CDS            HygR: aminoglycoside phosphotransferase from E. coli; aph(4)-Ia; confers resistance to hygromycin
   1427..1552    +  CDS            ble (fragment): BLE_KLEPN - Experimental evidence at protein level: Swiss-Prot protein existence level 1. Binding protein with a strong affinity to the bleomycin family of antibiotics. Binds to CL990; an antimitotic-antibiotic compound. From Klebsiella pneumoniae.
   1547..1668    +  polyA_signal   SV40 poly(A) signal: SV40 polyadenylation signal
   1741..1757    -  protein_bind   lac operator: The lac repressor binds to the lac operator to inhibit transcription in E. coli. This inhibition can be relieved by adding lactose or isopropyl-β-D-thiogalactopyranoside (IPTG). lac repressor encoded by lacI
   1765..1795    -  promoter       lac promoter: promoter for the E. coli lac operon
   1810..1831    -  protein_bind   CAP binding site: CAP binding activates transcription in the presence of cAMP. E. coli catabolite activator protein
   1844..1936    -  CDS            lacI (fragment): lac repressor; lacI; The lac repressor binds to the lac operator to inhibit transcription in E. coli. This inhibition can be relieved by adding lactose or isopropyl-β-D-thiogalactopyranoside (IPTG).
   2119..2707    -  rep_origin     ori: high-copy-number ColE1/pMB1/pBR322/pUC origin of replication
   2878..3738    -  CDS            AmpR: β-lactamase; bla; confers resistance to ampicillin, carbenicillin, and related antibiotics
   3739..3843    -  promoter       AmpR promoter: bla
   3902..3954    -  misc_feature   bom (fragment): basis of mobility region from pBR322
   4104..4483    +  enhancer       CMV enhancer: human cytomegalovirus immediate early enhancer
   4484..4687    +  promoter       CMV promoter: human cytomegalovirus (CMV) immediate early promoter
   4689..4708    +  promoter       PLtetO-1 promoter (fragment): modified phage lambda PL promoter with tet operator sites (Lutz and Bujard, 1997)
   4710..4729    +  promoter       PLtetO-1 promoter (fragment): modified phage lambda PL promoter with tet operator sites (Lutz and Bujard, 1997)
   4737..4770    +  promoter       TRE3GV promoter (fragment): 3rd-generation Tet-responsive promoter that can be activated by binding of Tet-On® 3G, optimized for retroviral and lentiviral vectors
   4869..5768    +  CDS            POLG_TVMV (fragment): Experimental evidence at protein level: Swiss-Prot protein existence level 1. [Nuclear inclusion protein A]: has RNA-binding and proteolytic activities. From Tobacco vein mottling virus (TVMV).
   5880..17      +  polyA_signal   bGH poly(A) signal (across the origin): bovine growth hormone polyadenylation signal
>Addgene plasmid #116082 | CMV-TO-nTVMVPteZtecTVMVP | addgene full sequence | sequence record 225505 | Addgene NGS Result
TGCGGTGGGCTCTATGGAGATCTATCGATGTTCTGGGGATGCGGTGGGCTCTATGGCTTCTGAGGCGGAA
AGAACCAGCTGGGGCTCTAGGGGGTATCCCC
[124 nt withheld, positions 102-225]
C
[91 nt withheld, positions 227-317]
AGGGTGATGGTTCACGTACCTAGAAGTTCCTATTCCGAAGTTCCTATTCTCTAGAAAGTATAGGAACTTC
CTTGGCCAAAAAGCCTGAACTCACCGCGACGTCTGTCGAGAAGTTTCTGATCGAAAAGTTCGACAGCGTC
TCCGACCTGATGCAGCTCTCGGAGGGCGAAGAATCTCGTGCTTTCAGCTTCGATGTAGGAGGGCGTGGAT
ATGTCCTGCGGGTAAATAGCTGCGCCGATGGTTTCTACAAAGATCGTTATGTTTATCGGCACTTTGCATC
GGCCGCGCTCCCGATTCCGGAAGTGCTTGACATTGGGGAATTCAGCGAGAGCCTGACCTATTGCATCTCC
CGCCGTGCACAGGGTGTCACGTTGCAAGACCTGCCTGAAACCGAACTGCCCGCTGTTCTGCAGCCGGTCG
CGGAGGCCATGGATGCGATCGCTGCGGCCGATCTTAGCCAGACGAGCGGGTTCGGCCCATTCGGACCGCA
AGGAATCGGTCAATACACTACATGGCGTGATTTCATATGCGCGATTGCTGATCCCCATGTGTATCACTGG
CAAACTGTGATGGACGACACCGTCAGTGCGTCCGTCGCGCAGGCTCTCGATGAGCTGATGCTTTGGGCCG
AGGACTGCCCCGAAGTCCGGCACCTCGTGCACGCGGATTTCGGCTCCAACAATGTCCTGACGGACAATGG
CCGCATAACAGCGGTCATTGACTGGAGCGAGGCGATGTTCGGGGATTCCCAATACGAGGTCGCCAACATC
TTCTTCTGGAGGCCGTGGTTGGCTTGTATGGAGCAGCAGACGCGCTACTTCGAGCGGAGGCATCCGGAGC
TTGCAGGATCGCCGCGGCTCCGGGCGTATATGCTCCGCATTGGTCTTGACCAACTCTATCAGAGCTTGGT
TGACGGCAATTTCGATGATGCAGCTTGGGCGCAGGGTCGATGCGACGCAATCGTCCGATCCGGAGCCGGG
ACTGTCGGGCGTACACAAATCGCCCGCAGAAGCGCGGCCGTCTGGACCGATGGCTGTGTAGAAGTACTCG
CCGATAGTGGAAACCGACGCCCCAGCACTCGTCCGAGGGCAAAGGAATAGCACGTACTACGAGATTTCGA
TTCCACCGCCGCCTTCTATGAAAGGTTGGGCTTCGGAATCGTTTTCCGGGACGCCGGCTGGATGATCCTC
CAGCGCGGGGATCTCATGCTGGAGTTCTTCGCCCACCCCAACTTGTTTATTGCAGCTTATAATGGTTACA
AATAAAGCAATAGCATCACAAATTTCACAAATAAAGCATTTTTTTCACTGCATTCTAGTTGTGGTTTGTC
CAAACTCATCAATGTATCTTATCATGTCTGTATACCGTCGACCTCTAGCTAGAGCTTGGCGTAATCATGG
TCATAGCTGTTTCCTGTGTGAAATTGTTATCCGCTCACAATTCCACACAACATACGAGCCGGAAGCATAA
AGTGTAAAGCCTGGGGTGCCTAATGAGTGAGCTAACTCACATTAATTGCGTTGCGCTCACTGCCCGCTTT
CCAGTCGGGAAACCTGTCGTGCCAGCTGCATTAATGAATCGGCCAACGCGCGGGGAGAGGCGGTTTGCGT
ATTGGGCGCTCTTCCGCTTCCTCGCTCACTGACTCGCTGCGCTCGGTCGTTCGGCTGCGGCGAGCGGTAT
CAGCTCACTCAAAGGCGGTAATACGGTTATCCACAGAATCAGGGGATAACGCAGGAAAGAACATGTGAGC
AAAAGGCCAGCAAAAGGCCAGGAACCGTAAAAAGGCCGCGTTGCTGGCGTTTTTCCATAGGCTCCGCCCC
CCTGACGAGCATCACAAAAATCGACGCTCAAGTCAGAGGTGGCGAAACCCGACAGGACTATAAAGATACC
AGGCGTTTCCCCCTGGAAGCTCCCTCGTGCGCTCTCCTGTTCCGACCCTGCCGCTTACCGGATACCTGTC
CGCCTTTCTCCCTTCGGGAAGCGTGGCGCTTTCTCATAGCTCACGCTGTAGGTATCTCAGTTCGGTGTAG
GTCGTTCGCTCCAAGCTGGGCTGTGTGCACGAACCCCCCGTTCAGCCCGACCGCTGCGCCTTATCCGGTA
ACTATCGTCTTGAGTCCAACCCGGTAAGACACGACTTATCGCCACTGGCAGCAGCCACTGGTAACAGGAT
TAGCAGAGCGAGGTATGTAGGCGGTGCTACAGAGTTCTTGAAGTGGTGGCCTAACTACGGCTACACTAGA
AGAACAGTATTTGGTATCTGCGCTCTGCTGAAGCCAGTTACCTTCGGAAAAAGAGTTGGTAGCTCTTGAT
CCGGCAAACAAACCACCGCTGGTAGCGGTGGTTTTTTTGTTTGCAAGCAGCAGATTACGCGCAGAAAAAA
AGGATCTCAAGAAGATCCTTTGATCTTTTCTACGGGGTCTGACGCTCAGTGGAACGAAAACTCACGTTAA
GGGATTTTGGTCATGAGATTATCAAAAAGGATCTTCACCTAGATCCTTTTAAATTAAAAATGAAGTTTTA
AATCAATCTAAAGTATATATGAGTAAACTTGGTCTGACAGTTACCAATGCTTAATCAGTGAGGCACCTAT
CTCAGCGATCTGTCTATTTCGTTCATCCATAGTTGCCTGACTCCCCGTCGTGTAGATAACTACGATACGG
GAGGGCTTACCATCTGGCCCCAGTGCTGCAATGATACCGCGAGACCCACGCTCACCGGCTCCAGATTTAT
CAGCAATAAACCAGCCAGCCGGAAGGGCCGAGCGCAGAAGTGGTCCTGCAACTTTATCCGCCTCCATCCA
GTCTATTAATTGTTGCCGGGAAGCTAGAGTAAGTAGTTCGCCAGTTAATAGTTTGCGCAACGTTGTTGCC
ATTGCTACAGGCATCGTGGTGTCACGCTCGTCGTTTGGTATGGCTTCATTCAGCTCCGGTTCCCAACGAT
CAAGGCGAGTTACATGATCCCCCATGTTGTGCAAAAAAGCGGTTAGCTCCTTCGGTCCTCCGATCGTTGT
CAGAAGTAAGTTGGCCGCAGTGTTATCACTCATGGTTATGGCAGCACTGCATAATTCTCTTACTGTCATG
CCATCCGTAAGATGCTTTTCTGTGACTGGTGAGTACTCAACCAAGTCATTCTGAGAATAGTGTATGCGGC
GACCGAGTTGCTCTTGCCCGGCGTCAATACGGGATAATACCGCGCCACATAGCAGAACTTTAAAAGTGCT
CATCATTGGAAAACGTTCTTCGGGGCGAAAACTCTCAAGGATCTTACCGCTGTTGAGATCCAGTTCGATG
TAACCCACTCGTGCACCCAACTGATCTTCAGCATCTTTTACTTTCACCAGCGTTTCTGGGTGAGCAAAAA
CAGGAAGGCAAAATGCCGCAAAAAAGGGAATAAGGGCGACACGGAAATGTTGAATACTCATACTCTTCCT
TTTTCAATATTATTGAAGCATTTATCAGGGTTATTGTCTCATGAGCGGATACATATTTGAATGTATTTAG
AAAAATAAACAAATAGGGGTTCCGCGCACATTTCCCCGAAAAGTGCCACCTGACGTCGACGGATCGGGAG
ATCTCCCGATCCCCTATGGTGCACTCTCAGTACAATCTGCTCTGATGCCGCATAGTTAAGCCAGTATCTG
CTCCCTGCTTGTGTGTTGGAGGTCGCTGAGTAGTGCGCGAGCAAAATTTAAGCTACAACAAGGCAAGGCT
TGACCGACAATTGCATGAAGAATCTGCTTAGGGTTAGGCGTTTTGCGCTGCTTCGTACGGGCCAGATATA
CGCGTTGACATTGATTATTGACTAGTTATTAATAGTAATCAATTACGGGGTCATTAGTTCATAGCCCATA
TATGGAGTTCCGCGTTACATAACTTACGGTAAATGGCCCGCCTGGCTGACCGCCCAACGACCCCCGCCCA
TTGACGTCAATAATGACGTATGTTCCCATAGTAACGCCAATAGGGACTTTCCATTGACGTCAATGGGTGG
AGTATTTACGGTAAACTGCCCACTTGGCAGTACATCAAGTGTATCATATGCCAAGTACGCCCCCTATTGA
CGTCAATGACGGTAAATGGCCCGCCTGGCATTATGCCCAGTACATGACCTTATGGGACTTTCCTACTTGG
CAGTACATCTACGTATTAGTCATCGCTATTACCATGGTGATGCGGTTTTGGCAGTACATCAATGGGCGTG
GATAGCGGTTTGACTCACGGGGATTTCCAAGTCTCCACCCCATTGACGTCAATGGGAGTTTGTTTTGGCA
CCAAAATCAACGGGACTTTCCAAAATGTCGTAACAACTCCGCCCCATTGACGCAAATGGGCGGTAGGCGT
GTACGGTGGGAGGTCTATATAAGCAGAGCTCTCCCTATCAGTGATAGAGATCTCCCTATCAGTGATAGAG
ATCGTCGACGAGCTCGTTTAGTGAACCGTCAGATCGCCTGGAGACGCCATCCACGCTGTTTTGACCTCCA
TAGAAGACACCGGGACCGATCCAGCCTCCGGACTCTAGCGTTTAAACTTAAGCTTCGCCACCATGGGATC
CTCAAAAGCACTCCTGAAGGGAGTCCGCGACTTTAATCCTATATCAGCGTGTGTATGTTTGCTTGAAAAC
TCCTCTGATGGGCATTCAGAAAGGCTTTTTGGTATTGGGTTTGGTCCCTACATAATAGCAAACCAACACC
TGTTTCGACGCAATAACGGCGAGCTTACGATTAAGACGATGCACGGGGAATTTAAAGTGAAAAACAGCAC
ACAATTGCAAATGAAACCCGTCGAAGGGAGAGACATCATTGTAATAAAGATGGCAAAGGATTTCCCACCC
TTTCCGCAGAAATTGAAATTCCGGCAACCTACTATAAAGGATCGAGTTTGTATGGTTTCTACGAACTTTC
AGCAAGGCTCTGGCAGCAGCGCTGAGAACTTGTACTTCCAGAGTGGCGGAGGTGGCAGCGAGCAACTCGA
AAAGAAGCTGCAAGCGTTGGAGAAGAAGCTCGCACAACTTGAATGGAAAAATCAGGCACTGGAAAAGAAA
CTGGCTCAAGGTGGCGGAGGATCTGAGAATCTCTACTTTCAGTCCGGAGGGTCAGGGAGCAAATCAGTCT
CCTCCCTCGTGTCCGAATCCTCTCACATCGTTCACAAGGAAGATACCAGTTTCTGGCAGCATTGGATTAC
CACAAAAGACGGGCAGTGCGGCTCACCGCTGGTGTCTATCATTGACGGGAACATTCTGGGAATCCACTCC
CTGACACACACCACTAACGGCTCAAACTATTTCGTTGAGTTCCCAGAGAAGTTCGTAGCTACATATCTGG
ACGCTGCGGACGGCTGGTGCAAGAACTGGAAATTCAACGCGGACAAGATTTCATGGGGTAGTTTCACGCT
TGTCGAAGACGCGCCCGAGGACGACTTTATGGCGAAAAAAACCGTGGCTGCTATTATGGATAGCTAGCTC
GAGGAGGGCCCGAACAAAAACTCATCTCAGAAGAGGATCTGAATAGCGCCGTCGACCATCATCATAATCA
TCATTGAGTTTAAACCCGCTGATCAGCCTCGACTGTGCCTTCTAGTTGCCAGCCATCTGTTGTTTGCCCC
TCCCCCGTGCCTTCCTTGACCCTGGAAGGTGCCACTCCCACTGTCCTTTCCTAATAAAATGAGGAAATTG
CATCGCATTGTCTGAGTAGGTGTCATTCTATTCTGGGGGGTGGGGTGGGGCAGGACAGCAAGGGGGAGGA
TTGGGAAGACAATAGCAGGCATGCTGGGGA
